Addgene plasmid #115518: pZ P (cHS4)X4 OCT4p eGFP SV40pA v2
Purpose: Donor vector for FLPe recombinase-mediated cassette exchange in master cell lines created with plasmid #112666. This vector allows OCT4 dependent expression of GFP, and contains cHS4 insulators.
Depositing lab: Catherine Verfaillie. Depositing organization: Katholieke Universiteit Leuven. Publication: Efficient Recombinase-Mediated Cassette Exchange in hPSCs to Study the Hepatocyte Lineage Reveals AAVS1 Locus-Mediated Transgene Inhibition. Ordovas L, Boon R, Pistoni M, Chen Y, Wolfs E, Guo W, Sambathkumar R, Bobis-Wozowicz S, Helsen N, Vanhove J, Berckmans P, Cai Q, Vanuytsel K, Eggermont K, Vanslembrouck V, Schmidt BZ, Raitano S, Van Den Bosch L, Nahmias Y, Cathomen T, Struys T, Verfaillie CM. Stem Cell Reports. 2015 Nov 10;5(5):918-931. doi: 10.1016/j.stemcr.2015.09.004. Epub 2015 Oct 8. PubMed 26455413.
Backbone
  Vector backbone: pZ F3 CAGGS GPHTK F (AddGene plasmid 112666)
  Backbone size w/o insert (bp): 9000
  Total vector size (bp): 9820
  Vector type: Mammalian Expression, AAV ; Donor plasmid for recombinase-mediated cassette exchange
  Selectable markers: Puromycin
Growth in bacteria
  Bacterial resistance: Ampicillin, 100 μg/mL
  Growth temperature: 37°C
  Growth strain: DH5alpha
  Copy number: High Copy
Gene/Insert
  Gene/Insert name: eGFP (alt name: GFP)
  Insert size (bp): 717
Terms and licenses: Academic/Nonprofit Terms; Industry Terms: Not Available to Industry
How to cite: pZ P (cHS4)X4 OCT4p eGFP SV40pA v2 was a gift from Catherine Verfaillie (Addgene plasmid # 115518 ; http://n2t.net/addgene:115518 ; RRID:Addgene_115518)
