[The description below was written by a language model from this plasmid's Addgene catalogue record and pLannotate feature annotations shown in this document.]
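Description:
pZ P (cHS4)X4 OCT4p eGFP SV40pA v2 is a donor plasmid for FLPe recombinase-mediated cassette exchange (RMCE) in mammalian cells. It is designed for use with master cell lines made with its parent vector, pZ F3 CAGGS GPHTK F, which places an FRT-flanked landing cassette in the AAVS1 locus (intron 1 of human PPP1R12C). In E. coli it is maintained as a high-copy plasmid through a ColE1/pUC-type origin and ampicillin resistance. The cloning backbone also carries an f1 origin, lacZα and lac regulatory remnants, and flanking T7 and T3 promoters.

According to the catalogue entry, the payload is an EGFP reporter driven by an OCT4 promoter, so fluorescence reports OCT4-dependent (pluripotency-associated) transcription. The name indicates four copies of the chicken cHS4 insulator, presumably meant to shield the transgene from locus-mediated silencing, the problem addressed in the associated study. The feature table confirms the EGFP coding sequence followed by an SV40 polyadenylation signal. Neither the OCT4 promoter nor the cHS4 elements are annotated, and they presumably lie in the large unannotated stretches around the reporter. On the opposite strand, a splice acceptor precedes a promoterless puromycin resistance gene with a bGH poly(A) signal. This is a gene-trap arrangement that should give puromycin resistance only after correct placement in the locus. AAVS1 left and right homology arms are still present. Only one minimal FRT site is annotated; the heterospecific partner needed for exchange (F3 in the parent's name) is not detected.

The sequenced record is 13,294 nt, considerably larger than the 9,820 bp total listed in the catalogue. The record does not explain this difference.
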