Features (pLannotate 1.2.2; 22 found; start..end, strand, type, name):
      1..837     -  misc_feature   HA-R: right homology arm from the adeno-associated virus integration site (AAVS1) within intron 1 of the human PPP1R12C gene
    847..880     -  protein_bind   FRT (minimal): supports FLP-mediated excision but not integration (Turan and Bode, 2011) FLP recombinase from the Saccharomyces cerevisiae 2μ plasmid
   5646..5816    -  CDS            C9orf85 (fragment): CI085_HUMAN - Experimental evidence at protein level: Swiss-Prot protein existence level 1. From Homo sapiens (Human).
   6207..6926    +  CDS            EGFP: the original enhanced GFP (Yang et al., 1996) mammalian codon-optimized
   6943..7026    +  CDS            large T antigen (fragment): large T antigen from SV40 (simian virus 40)
   7049..7130    +  polyA_signal   SV40 poly(A) signal: SV40 polyadenylation signal
   8598..8709    -  polyA_signal   bGH poly(A) signal: bovine growth hormone polyadenylation signal
   8748..8813    -  CDS            dmpM (fragment): DMPM_STRAD - Protein inferred from homology: Swiss-Prot protein existence level 3. From Streptomyces alboniger.
   8863..9462    -  CDS            PuroR: puromycin N-acetyltransferase; pac from Streptomyces alboniger; confers resistance to puromycin
   9546..9571    -  misc_feature   SA: splice acceptor site
   9615..10418   -  misc_feature   HA-L: left homology arm from the adeno-associated virus integration site (AAVS1) within intron 1 of the human PPP1R12C gene
  10433..10451   -  promoter       T7 promoter: promoter for bacteriophage T7 RNA polymerase
  10459..10614   +  CDS            lacZα (fragment): LacZα fragment of β-galactosidase; lacZ fragment
  10619..11047   +  rep_origin     f1 ori (sequence partly withheld): f1 bacteriophage origin of replication; arrow indicates direction of (+) strand synthesis
  11100..11204   +  promoter       AmpR promoter: bla
  11205..12065   +  CDS            AmpR: β-lactamase; bla; confers resistance to ampicillin, carbenicillin, and related antibiotics
  12236..12824   +  rep_origin     ori: high-copy-number ColE1/pMB1/pBR322/pUC origin of replication
  13007..13099   +  CDS            lacI (fragment): lac repressor; lacI; The lac repressor binds to the lac operator to inhibit transcription in E. coli. This inhibition can be relieved by adding lactose or isopropyl-β-D-thiogalactopyranoside (IPTG).
  13112..13133   +  protein_bind   CAP binding site: CAP binding activates transcription in the presence of cAMP. E. coli catabolite activator protein
  13148..13178   +  promoter       lac promoter: promoter for the E. coli lac operon
  13182..13204   +  protein_bind   lac operator (fragment): The lac repressor binds to the lac operator to inhibit transcription in E. coli. This inhibition can be relieved by adding lactose or isopropyl-β-D-thiogalactopyranoside (IPTG). lac repressor encoded by lacI
  13247..13265   +  promoter       T3 promoter: promoter for bacteriophage T3 RNA polymerase
>Addgene plasmid #115518 | pZ P (cHS4)X4 OCT4p eGFP SV40pA v2 | addgene full sequence | sequence record 229325 | Addgene NGS Result
AGAGCAGAGCCAGGAACCCCTGTAGGGAAGGGGCAGGAGAGCCAGGGGCATGAGATGGTGGACGAGGAAG
GGGGACAGGGAAGCCTGAGCGCCTCTCCTGGGCTTGCCAAGGACTCAAACCCAGAAGCCCAGAGCAGGGC
CTTAGGGAAGCGGGACCCTGCTCTGGGCGGAGGAATATGTCCCAGATAGCACTGGGGACTCTTTAAGGAA
AGAAGGATGGAGAAAGAGAAAGGGAGTAGAGGCGGCCACGACCTGGTGAACACCTAGGACGCACCATTCT
CACAAAGGGAGTTTTCCACACGGACACCCCCCTCCTCACCACAGCCCTGCCAGGACGGGGCTGGCTACTG
GCCTTATCTCACAGGTAAAACTGACGCACGGAGGAACAATATAAATTGGGGACTAGAAAGGTGAAGAGCC
AAAGTTAGAACTCAGGACCAACTTATTCTGATTTTGTTTTTCCAAACTGCTTCTCCTCTTGGGAAGTGTA
AGGAAGCTGCAGCACCAGGATCAGTGAAACGCACCAGACAGCCGCGTCAGAGCAGCTCAGGTTCTGGGAG
AGGGTAGCGCAGGGTGGCCACTGAGAACCGGGCAGGTCACGCATCCCCCCCTTCCCTCCCACCCCCTGCC
AAGCTCTCCCTCCCAGGATCCTCTCTGGCTCCATCGTAAGCAAACCTTAGAGGTTCTGGCAAGGAGAGAG
ATGGCTCCAGGAAATGGGGGTGTGTCACCAGATAAGGAATCTGCCTAACAGGAGGTGGGGGTTAGACCCA
ATATCAGGAGACTAGGAAGGAGGAGGCCTAAGGATGGGGCTTTTCTGTCACCAATCCTGTCCCTAGTAGC
GGCCGCGAAGTTCCTATACTTTCTAGAGAATAGGAACTTCTTCGATCTCGACAAGCGTATCGATACGGGG
ACAGCCCCCCCCCAAAGCCCCCAGGGATGTAATTACGTCCCTCCCCCGCTAGGGGGCAGCAGCGAGCCGC
CCGGGGCTCCGCTCCGGTCCGGCGCTCCCCCCGCATCCCCGAGCCGGCAGCGTGCGGGGACAGCCCGGGC
ACGGGGAAGGTGGCACGGGATCGCTTTCCTCTGAACGCTTCTCGCTGCTCTTTGAGCCTGCAGACACCTG
GGGGGATACGGGGAAAAAGCTTTAGGCTTGTGTCTGAGCCTGCATGTTTGATGGTGTCTGGATGCAAGCA
GAAGGGGTGGAAGAGCTTGCCTGGAGAGATACAGCTGGGTCAGTAGGACTGGGACAGGCAGCTGGAGAAT
TGCCATGTAGATGTTCATACAATCGTCAAATCATGAAGGCTGGAAAAGCCCTCCAAGATCCCCAAGACCA
ACCCCAACCCACCCACCGTGCCCACTGGCCATGTCCCTCAGTGCCACATCCCCACAGTTCTTCATCACCT
CCAGGGACGGTGACCCCCCCACCTCCGTGGGCAGCTGTGCCACTGCAGCACCGCTCTTTGGAGAAGGTAA
ATCTTGCTAAATCCAGCCCGACCCTCCCCTGGCACAACGTAAGGCCATTATCTCTCATCCAACTCCAGGA
CGGAGTCAGTGAGATGCATACGGGGACAGCCCCCCCCCAAAGCCCCCAGGGATGTAATTACGTCCCTCCC
CCGCTAGGGGGCAGCAGCGAGCCGCCCGGGGCTCCGCTCCGGTCCGGCGCTCCCCCCGCATCCCCGAGCC
GGCAGCGTGCGGGGACAGCCCGGGCACGGGGAAGGTGGCACGGGATCGCTTTCCTCTGAACGCTTCTCGC
TGCTCTTTGAGCCTGCAGACACCTGGGGGGATACGGGGAAAAAGCTTTAGGCTTGTGTCTGAGCCTGCAT
GTTTGATGGTGTCTGGATGCAAGCAGAAGGGGTGGAAGAGCTTGCCTGGAGAGATACAGCTGGGTCAGTA
GGACTGGGACAGGCAGCTGGAGAATTGCCATGTAGATGTTCATACAATCGTCAAATCATGAAGGCTGGAA
AAGCCCTCCAAGATCCCCAAGACCAACCCCAACCCACCCACCGTGCCCACTGGCCATGTCCCTCAGTGCC
ACATCCCCACAGTTCTTCATCACCTCCAGGGACGGTGACCCCCCCACCTCCGTGGGCAGCTGTGCCACTG
CAGCACCGCTCTTTGGAGAAGGTAAATCTTGCTAAATCCAGCCCGACCCTCCCCTGGCACAACGTAAGGC
CATTATCTCTCATCCAACTCCAGGACGGAGTCAGTGAGATCGATCAAATGCGCCTCGAGCTCAAGCTTCC
CATGTCAAGTAAGTGGGGTGGGTAGATGGGAGGGCATATGAGAGCGGGGCAGCAATTTTATGTCTTAGTT
GGAAGGAAGTTTAGAGTTCATTGAGTCCAAATCCTCTTTACTAGGTGAGGAAACTGAGGCACAGGAGGGG
GAGGTGCCATTAGCCAGGGAGTCAGAGCCAGGACTTAGAACCTGGTCCATGCCTCCTAGTTTGTTCCTGA
CCAATCCTCCCAGCTCACCCACTCCTTTTGCTCTCACCTCTGACTCCCTACAGGCTACAGCTAGAGAGTT
GACTCCTCTATTTGAGGTAAGAGTGTCTGGATTTGGGATAAGGTGACCTCAGTTTGCAGGTCTCATGGGG
GAGATCAGAGGGTCCTTTGTTGAGAAGAGGGGACTTGGTCCACAGTGAGCAAAGGAATTTGTCTAAATTG
CTATTAAGGGAGATCATCTCCCAAGGTGGGCCAAGCCTGAACCCTCAGCCCTCCATTTCTTCCCTTTCTT
TTGCCTTCAGATTGACAGGCCTCGGAAGTCAAAATAAGTGGTTTCCTAGACCGGGTCGAGAGCAAGTCTC
TATTGGTCCCAACTGAGTTTTTTCAGCTGGTTTTTCAACCAAACAGCACCTCATCTCCCAGTGAGGGGAA
GGGAAGGCTGGGCTGAGAGCAGCAAGGCTGCTCATCTCACCTCTCCCCACCCAGCCATGCCAGCCGCCAC
ACCTGGTGGGGAGAGGTGGGCCTCACCTGGGTCCCCTGGCAGTGCTCTGTGAAGGGTCTTGACATTGCAC
TGTAATAATAAAGGTGTGTGTGAAGTATCTTTTTATGGTGACTTTCTAAAACCCAGGGAATCATGGGACC
AGTTCTGATGACTCAGCCTGGCTTCCAGTCTCCTCCAGGCCCAACGGTGGCCCCCAGCACTGGTTGGGGC
CTGGGAGAGCTGGCCTTGGCTGAAGTGAAGCCACCTACCCTTCAGGCATAACAGGACAGTGAGAAGGAAG
GAAAGCCTGCCTCAACCTCCCATCAGCCCTGAGCACCCCAGAAGGGGGCCGGCTAGGAGTCTAGGCATGC
AGGAGGCTGACCCCTGACTGGGCTCATATCCAGCCACAAGGCAGCCAGGGACCCGGGCACCCACCCCTTG
TCTGCGTCCCTCTCGGGAATGGGCCTCTTGCCCAGGCCAGAAATACACCACCTACAGTACAAATTATAAT
CTAAAAACAAGAGGGTGGTGTTGAGTGGGGAAATTGGGGAAGGTGTTTTAGGAGCCACTAGGAAAATGGG
CAGCAGGGACTCTCTGGACTGGCTTGGGAAGAGCGCTTTTGGGGAACCTGGAGGATGGCAAGCTGAGAAA
CACTGGTGTGGAGATTCCAGCCAAATCCCAGGCCTGCCCCTCCCCCTCCTCTGAGAGGCCGTCTTCTTGG
CAGACAGCAGAGAGATGCATGACAAAGGTGCCGTGATGGTTCTGTCCTGGGGATTGAGATGGCTGGGGAG
GGGCCTCCTCCTGTTCCGAAGCATGTTCCTCCCACCCCCACCAGGCCCCATAATCTACCTGCCTTTTGGG
CAGTTAAAGGCCGAGAAGTGAACACAGCTGCAACCCCACTGCCTTGTAGACCTTCCGGCAGACCTGTGGC
AGGTATTGAAATGCACGCATACAATTAGGCTCAAAAAGTCTACACAGACAGGAGATGGGCACACGAACAG
AGGCAACATAAGAGTGGGGGAAAAGTCTCAAAAGACTCACGGATGCCACCAAGATGAAGACAGCTGGCCA
CGGGACACCCATCCCCTTAGAAGGCAGATAGAGCCACTGACCCCAGCAGACAAGCCCAGGCAGGGCTGAG
CCTGGAGCCTGCAATGAGAAGCCTTACTTAAGTCGACAGAGGTCAGCGTGCCCAGTCCAGACCTGGCCTT
CTGGCCTTCGAAGCTGTGGGGAGCCCTGGCCCAGAGCCCCCTCTGGAGCCCCCAGACTTACCCCAGGCCC
TCCACTGAGATCAAGTTTTGGGAGCAGACAGACAAACATCATCCCTCACAGACAGGCATTCCGTTGGCTA
TTCTCTTGCAAACAGAATCAAGCACTAGACCAGCAGCATGAGCCTCAGGATACTCAGGCCGGGCCCAGAA
AAACAGACCCTGAAGGGGAGCTTAGGGCAGCCTTCCTGCACCCCTCCACAAATCACTCTCCACCTCCTCT
GCGTCTTTCTGCCAGCCAGCCCCACTAAACAAAGCACATCCCTCAATCTGCCGGGCTCGGGGAGGGATGC
ACGATGAAGCTGGACGCCTGAGTCCCCCAGAGGAAGGAGGAACTAGATACCTAGGTCCCTGTGGGGGGCC
CTTGGTGCCCGTCTGAGGCTCAGTCTTTGAGGGGATTGCAGAGGGGGGTTGCTGGAGCTCCTTTTAGCGT
CTCTGAAGGGGATTCTGTGTGAGGGGATTGGGACTGGGGGGTTGGGGAGCAGGAAGCAGTCCCCAGGGGA
GCCATCCAGGCCCATTCAAGGGTTGAGCACTTGTTTAGGGTTAGAGCTGCCCCCTCTGGGGACCGGGATT
GTCCAGCCAAGGCCATTGTCCTGCCCCCTTCCCCCAGTCCCTCCCAGGCTTCTTTGAACCTGAAGTCAGA
TATTTTTTCTCCACACCCCCCACCCCCTGGTTTTCCCCACCCAGGGCCTAGGGCTGGAGGCCTGGGCCAG
GGAGGTGGGGGAGGGAGAACGGGGCCTACCGTGGTATTAGATGTCTGAGTTTTGGTTGAGAGGGGAGCAA
GGAACCTGATGTGCAGGTTCCATAGTGGAGGGGGCCCAAAGCGGGTGTCTTATCACTCTGTTTCAGCAAA
GGTTGGTAAACTGAGGCCCAGTCAGTCCAAAGTCTGGTCCCTTGAAGGGGAAGTAGGGACCAACCCCTTA
GTCTGTTAGATGAGGAGAGTCTGGAGTCTGATTCTGGAAGACGGAGGGGTGGGGGGATGGGGGGTGGGGG
GATATAGCACGGAGGCCTTGTCTGGCAGTCTACTCTTGAAGATGGGGTGAAATTTGGCAGGCTGGGCAGA
TGGTGCCAGGCACCCAGGCTGCGGGGTGGCTGGATTTGGCCAGTATCGGGATGGGAATGCCTAGGATTCT
GGATGGATCGGGGGAAGGCATAAGGGAGCAGCTGGCCATTGTGCTTATGGCTGTTGATGCATTGAGGGAT
AGCGCCACACACACATTCAATAAATTTGAGGAGCTGAGAGGGTGACTGGCCCCTGAAGGCACAGTGCCAG
AGGTCTGTGGAGGGGGGGTCAAGCACCTGGGTTCCTGAAGAACATGGAGGTGTGGGAGTGATTCCAGACA
GCTGGGATGTGCAGAGCCTGAGAGAGTGCCAGGGAGCGGGTTGGGAGTTGAAAGTTGGGTGTGGTGGCTC
ACGCCTTTAATCATGACACTGGGCGGCAGAGGCGGGAGGATTTCTTGAGGACAGGAATTCAAGACCAGCC
TGGGTAACATAGCAAGGCCCCATCTCTACTAAAAATAAAAAAACTAACAGGGCACAGTGGTCCAAGCCTG
TAGTCCCAGCCACTTAGGAGGCTGGAGCAGAAGGATTGCTTTGGCCCAGTAGATCGAGGCTACATTGAGC
CATCATTGTACTCCACTGCACTCCAGTCTGGGCAACAAAGTGAGACCCTGTCTTAAAAAATAAAAATAAA
AAAAGTTTCTGTGGGGGACCTGCACTGAGGTCCTGGAGGGGCGCCAGTTGTGTCTCCCGGTTTTCCCCTT
CCACAGACACCATTGCCACCACCATTAGGCAAACATCCTTCGCCTCAGTTTCTCCCCCCACCTCCCTCTC
CTCCACCCATCCAGGGGGCGGGGCCAGAGGTCAAGGCTAGTGGGTGGGACTGGGGAGGGAGAGAGGGGTT
GAGTAGTCCCTTCGCAAGCCCTCATTTCACCAGGCCCCCGGCTTGGGGCGCCTTCCTTCCCCATGGCGGG
ACACCTGGCTTCAGATTTTGCCTTCTCGGATCCACCGGTCGCCACCATGGTGAGCAAGGGCGAGGAGCTG
TTCACCGGGGTGGTGCCCATCCTGGTCGAGCTGGACGGCGACGTAAACGGCCACAAGTTCAGCGTGTCCG
GCGAGGGCGAGGGCGATGCCACCTACGGCAAGCTGACCCTGAAGTTCATCTGCACCACCGGCAAGCTGCC
CGTGCCCTGGCCCACCCTCGTGACCACCCTGACCTACGGCGTGCAGTGCTTCAGCCGCTACCCCGACCAC
ATGAAGCAGCACGACTTCTTCAAGTCCGCCATGCCCGAAGGCTACGTCCAGGAGCGCACCATCTTCTTCA
AGGACGACGGCAACTACAAGACCCGCGCCGAGGTGAAGTTCGAGGGCGACACCCTGGTGAACCGCATCGA
GCTGAAGGGCATCGACTTCAAGGAGGACGGCAACATCCTGGGGCACAAGCTGGAGTACAACTACAACAGC
CACAACGTCTATATCATGGCCGACAAGCAGAAGAACGGCATCAAGGTGAACTTCAAGATCCGCCACAACA
TCGAGGACGGCAGCGTGCAGCTCGCCGACCACTACCAGCAGAACACCCCCATCGGCGACGGCCCCGTGCT
GCTGCCCGACAACCACTACCTGAGCACCCAGTCCGCCCTGAGCAAAGACCCCAACGAGAAGCGCGATCAC
ATGGTCCTGCTGGAGTTCGTGACCGCCGCCGGGATCACTCTCGGCATGGACGAGCTGTACAAGTAAAGCG
GCCGCGACTCTAGATCATAATCAGCCATACCACATTTGTAGAGGTTTTACTTGCTTTAAAAAACCTCCCA
CACCTCCCCCTGAACCTGAAACATAAAATGAATGCAATTGTTGTTGTTAACTTGTTTATTGCAGCTTATA
ATGGTTACAAATAAAGCAATAGCATCACAAATTTCACAAATAAAGCATTTTTTTCACTGCATTCTAGTTG
TGGTTTGTCCAAACTCATCAATGTATCCGAAGCGCATTTGATCGATCTCACTGACTCCGTCCTGGAGTTG
GATGAGAGATAATGGCCTTACGTTGTGCCAGGGGAGGGTCGGGCTGGATTTAGCAAGATTTACCTTCTCC
AAAGAGCGGTGCTGCAGTGGCACAGCTGCCCACGGAGGTGGGGGGGTCACCGTCCCTGGAGGTGATGAAG
AACTGTGGGGATGTGGCACTGAGGGACATGGCCAGTGGGCACGGTGGGTGGGTTGGGGTTGGTCTTGGGG
ATCTTGGAGGGCTTTTCCAGCCTTCATGATTTGACGATTGTATGAACATCTACATGGCAATTCTCCAGCT
GCCTGTCCCAGTCCTACTGACCCAGCTGTATCTCTCCAGGCAAGCTCTTCCACCCCTTCTGCTTGCATCC
AGACACCATCAAACATGCAGGCTCAGACACAAGCCTAAAGCTTTTTCCCCGTATCCCCCCAGGTGTCTGC
AGGCTCAAAGAGCAGCGAGAAGCGTTCAGAGGAAAGCGATCCCGTGCCACCTTCCCCGTGCCCGGGCTGT
CCCCGCACGCTGCCGGCTCGGGGATGCGGGGGGAGCGCCGGACCGGAGCGGAGCCCCGGGCGGCTCGCTG
CTGCCCCCTAGCGGGGGAGGGACGTAATTACATCCCTGGGGGCTTTGGGGGGGGGCTGTCCCCGTATGCA
TCTCACTGACTCCGTCCTGGAGTTGGATGAGAGATAATGGCCTTACGTTGTGCCAGGGGAGGGTCGGGCT
GGATTTAGCAAGATTTACCTTCTCCAAAGAGCGGTGCTGCAGTGGCACAGCTGCCCACGGAGGTGGGGGG
GTCACCGTCCCTGGAGGTGATGAAGAACTGTGGGGATGTGGCACTGAGGGACATGGCCAGTGGGCACGGT
GGGTGGGTTGGGGTTGGTCTTGGGGATCTTGGAGGGCTTTTCCAGCCTTCATGATTTGACGATTGTATGA
ACATCTACATGGCAATTCTCCAGCTGCCTGTCCCAGTCCTACTGACCCAGCTGTATCTCTCCAGGCAAGC
TCTTCCACCCCTTCTGCTTGCATCCAGACACCATCAAACATGCAGGCTCAGACACAAGCCTAAAGCTTTT
TCCCCGTATCCCCCCAGGTGTCTGCAGGCTCAAAGAGCAGCGAGAAGCGTTCAGAGGAAAGCGATCCCGT
GCCACCTTCCCCGTGCCCGGGCTGTCCCCGCACGCTGCCGGCTCGGGGATGCGGGGGGAGCGCCGGACCG
GAGCGGAGCCCCGGGCGGCTCGCTGCTGCCCCCTAGCGGGGGAGGGACGTAATTACATCCCTGGGGGCTT
TGGGGGGGGGCTGTCCCCGTATCGATACGCTTACTAGTGTCGAGTGCTATTGTCTTCCCAATCCTCCCCC
TTGCTGTCCTGCCCCACCCCACCCCCCAGAATAGAATGACACCTACTCAGACAATGCGATGCAATTTCCT
CATTTTATTAGGAAAGGACAGTGGGAGTGGCACCTTCCAGGGTCAAGGAAGGCACGGGGGAGGGGCAAAC
AACAGATGGCTGGCAACTAGAAGGCACAGTCGAGGCTGATCAGCGGGTTTAAACGGGCCCTCTAGAGTCG
GTGGGCCTCGGGGGCGGGTGCGGGGTCGGCGGGGCCGCCCCGGGTGGCTTCGGTCGGAGCCATGGGGTCG
TGCGCTCCTTTCGGTCGGGCGCTGCGGGTCGTGGGGCGGGCGTCAGGCACCGGGCTTGCGGGTCATGCAC
CAGGTGCGCGGTCCTTCGGGCACCTCGACGTCGGCGGTGACGGTGAAGCCGAGCCGCTCGTAGAAGGGGA
GGTTGCGGGGCGCGGAGGTCTCCAGGAAGGCGGGCACCCCGGCGCGCTCGGCCGCCTCCACTCCGGGGAG
CACGACGGCGCTGCCCAGACCCTTGCCCTGGTGGTCGGGCGAGACGCCGACGGTGGCCAGGAACCACGCG
GGCTCCTTGGGCCGGTGCGGCGCCAGGAGGCCTTCCATCTGTTGCTGCGCGGCCAGCCGGGAACCGCTCA
ACTCGGCCATGCGCGGGCCGATCTCGGCGAACACCGCCCCCGCTTCGACGCTCTCCGGCGTGGTCCAGAC
CGCCACCGCGGCGCCGTCGTCCGCGACCCACACCTTGCCGATGTCGAGCCCGACGCGCGTGAGGAAGAGT
TCTTGCAGCTCGGTGACCCGCTCGATGTGGCGGTCCGGGTCGACGGTGTGGCGCGTGGCGGGGTAGTCGG
CGAACGCGGCGGCGAGGGTGCGTACGGCCCGGGGGACGTCGTCGCGGGTGGCGAGGCGCACCGTGGGCTT
GTACTCGGTCATTTCGAGCCTAGGGCCGGGATTCTCCTCCACGTCACCGCATGTTAGAAGACTTCCTCTG
CCCTCTCCGCTGCCAGATCTGAGGCCCTGTGGGAGGAAGAGAAGAGGTCAGGCCGAAGTTCCTATACTAT
TTGAAGAATAGGAACTTCAAGCTTGCCCCACTGTGGGGTGGAGGGGACAGATAAAAGTACCCAGAACCAG
AGCCACATTAACCGGCCCTGGGAATATAAGGTGGTCCCAGCTCGGGGACACAGGATCCCTGGAGGCAGCA
AACATGCTGTCCTGAAGTGGACATAGGGGCCCGGGTTGGAGGAAGAAGACTAGCTGAGCTCTCGGACCCC
TGGAAGATGCCATGACAGGGGGCTGGAAGAGCTAGCACAGACTAGAGAGGTAAGGGGGGTAGGGGAGCTG
CCCAAATGAAAGGAGTGAGAGGTGACCCGAATCCACAGGAGAACGGGGTGTCCAGGCAAAGAAAGCAAGA
GGATGGAGAGGTGGCTAAAGCCAGGGAGACGGGGTACTTTGGGGTTGTCCAGAAAAACGGTGATGATGCA
GGCCTACAAGAAGGGGAGGCGGGACGCAAGGGAGACATCCGTCGGAGAAGGCCATCCTAAGAAACGAGAG
ATGGCACAGGCCCCAGAAGGAGAAGGAAAAGGGAACCCAGCGAGTGAAGACGGCATGGGGTTGGGTGAGG
GAGGAGAGATGCCCGGAGAGGACCCAGACACGGGGAGGATCCGCTCAGAGGACATCACGTGGTGCAGCGC
CGAGAAGGAAGTGCTCCGGAAAGAGCATCCTTGGGCAGCAACACAGCAGAGAGCAAGGGGAAGAGGGAGT
GGAGGAAGACGGAACCTGAAGGAGGCGGCAGGGAAGGATCTGGGCCAGCCGTAGAGGTGACCCAGGCCAC
AAGCTGCAGACAGAAAGCGGCACAGGCCCAGGGGAGAGAATGCTGGTCAGAGAAAGCAGGTACCCAATTC
GCCCTATAGTGAGTCGTATTACGCGCGCTCACTGGCCGTCGTTTTACAACGTCGTGACTGGGAAAACCCT
GGCGTTACCCAACTTAATCGCCTTGCAGCACATCCCCCTTTCGCCAGCTGGCGTAATAGCGAAGAGGCCC
GCACCGATCGCCCTTCCCAACAGTTGCGCAGCCTGAATGGCGAATGGG
[124 nt withheld, positions 10619-10742]
C
[91 nt withheld, positions 10744-10834]
A
[49 nt withheld, positions 10836-10884]
CCTTTGACGTTGGAGTCCACGTTCTTT
[37 nt withheld, positions 10912-10948]
ACCCTATCTCGGTCTATTCTTTTGATTTATAAGGGATTTTGCCGATTTCGGCCTATTGGTTAAAAAATGA
GCTGATTTAACAAAAATTTAACGCGAATTTTAACAAAATATTAACGCTTACAATTTAGGTGGCACTTTTC
GGGGAAATGTGCGCGGAACCCCTATTTGTTTATTTTTCTAAATACATTCAAATATGTATCCGCTCATGAG
ACAATAACCCTGATAAATGCTTCAATAATATTGAAAAAGGAAGAGTATGAGTATTCAACATTTCCGTGTC
GCCCTTATTCCCTTTTTTGCGGCATTTTGCCTTCCTGTTTTTGCTCACCCAGAAACGCTGGTGAAAGTAA
AAGATGCTGAAGATCAGTTGGGTGCACGAGTGGGTTACATCGAACTGGATCTCAACAGCGGTAAGATCCT
TGAGAGTTTTCGCCCCGAAGAACGTTTTCCAATGATGAGCACTTTTAAAGTTCTGCTATGTGGCGCGGTA
TTATCCCGTATTGACGCCGGGCAAGAGCAACTCGGTCGCCGCATACACTATTCTCAGAATGACTTGGTTG
AGTACTCACCAGTCACAGAAAAGCATCTTACGGATGGCATGACAGTAAGAGAATTATGCAGTGCTGCCAT
AACCATGAGTGATAACACTGCGGCCAACTTACTTCTGACAACGATCGGAGGACCGAAGGAGCTAACCGCT
TTTTTGCACAACATGGGGGATCATGTAACTCGCCTTGATCGTTGGGAACCGGAGCTGAATGAAGCCATAC
CAAACGACGAGCGTGACACCACGATGCCTGTAGCAATGGCAACAACGTTGCGCAAACTATTAACTGGCGA
ACTACTTACTCTAGCTTCCCGGCAACAATTAATAGACTGGATGGAGGCGGATAAAGTTGCAGGACCACTT
CTGCGCTCGGCCCTTCCGGCTGGCTGGTTTATTGCTGATAAATCTGGAGCCGGTGAGCGTGGGTCTCGCG
GTATCATTGCAGCACTGGGGCCAGATGGTAAGCCCTCCCGTATCGTAGTTATCTACACGACGGGGAGTCA
GGCAACTATGGATGAACGAAATAGACAGATCGCTGAGATAGGTGCCTCACTGATTAAGCATTGGTAACTG
TCAGACCAAGTTTACTCATATATACTTTAGATTGATTTAAAACTTCATTTTTAATTTAAAAGGATCTAGG
TGAAGATCCTTTTTGATAATCTCATGACCAAAATCCCTTAACGTGAGTTTTCGTTCCACTGAGCGTCAGA
CCCCGTAGAAAAGATCAAAGGATCTTCTTGAGATCCTTTTTTTCTGCGCGTAATCTGCTGCTTGCAAACA
AAAAAACCACCGCTACCAGCGGTGGTTTGTTTGCCGGATCAAGAGCTACCAACTCTTTTTCCGAAGGTAA
CTGGCTTCAGCAGAGCGCAGATACCAAATACTGTTCTTCTAGTGTAGCCGTAGTTAGGCCACCACTTCAA
GAACTCTGTAGCACCGCCTACATACCTCGCTCTGCTAATCCTGTTACCAGTGGCTGCTGCCAGTGGCGAT
AAGTCGTGTCTTACCGGGTTGGACTCAAGACGATAGTTACCGGATAAGGCGCAGCGGTCGGGCTGAACGG
GGGGTTCGTGCACACAGCCCAGCTTGGAGCGAACGACCTACACCGAACTGAGATACCTACAGCGTGAGCT
ATGAGAAAGCGCCACGCTTCCCGAAGGGAGAAAGGCGGACAGGTATCCGGTAAGCGGCAGGGTCGGAACA
GGAGAGCGCACGAGGGAGCTTCCAGGGGGAAACGCCTGGTATCTTTATAGTCCTGTCGGGTTTCGCCACC
TCTGACTTGAGCGTCGATTTTTGTGATGCTCGTCAGGGGGGCGGAGCCTATGGAAAAACGCCAGCAACGC
GGCCTTTTTACGGTTCCTGGCCTTTTGCTGGCCTTTTGCTCACATGTTCTTTCCTGCGTTATCCCCTGAT
TCTGTGGATAACCGTATTACCGCCTTTGAGTGAGCTGATACCGCTCGCCGCAGCCGAACGACCGAGCGCA
GCGAGTCAGTGAGCGAGGAAGCGGAAGAGCGCCCAATACGCAAACCGCCTCTCCCCGCGCGTTGGCCGAT
TCATTAATGCAGCTGGCACGACAGGTTTCCCGACTGGAAAGCGGGCAGTGAGCGCAACGCAATTAATGTG
AGTTAGCTCACTCATTAGGCACCCCAGGCTTTACACTTTATGCTTCCGGCTCGTATGTTGTGTGGAATTG
TGAGCGGATAACAATTTCACACAGGAAACAGCTATGACCATGATTACGCCAAGCGCGCAATTAACCCTCA
CTAAAGGGAACAAAAGCTGGAGCTCCACCGCGGTGG
